Addgene plasmid #71010: pFOSGE_COF2F07
Purpose: Gateway entry clone
Depositing lab: Alexander Stark. Depositing organization: Research Institute of Molecular Pathology (IMP). Publication: Transcriptional regulators form diverse groups with context-dependent regulatory functions. Stampfel G, Kazmar T, Frank O, Wienerroither S, Reiter F, Stark A. Nature. 2015 Nov 9. doi: 10.1038/nature15545. PubMed 26550828.
Backbone
  Vector backbone: pDONR221
  Backbone manufacturer: Invitrogen
  Backbone size w/o insert (bp): 4762
  Vector type: Gateway entry vector
Growth in bacteria
  Bacterial resistance: Kanamycin, 50 μg/mL
  Growth temperature: 37°C
  Growth strain: DH5alpha
  Copy number: High Copy
Gene/Insert
  Gene/Insert name: pr-set7 (alt names: FBgn0011474; CG3307, FBtr0082928)
  Species: D. melanogaster (fly)
  Insert size (bp): 2070
  Cloning method: Gateway Cloning
  Sequencing primers: 5′ M13-F20; 3′ M13R
Terms and licenses: Academic/Nonprofit Terms; Industry Terms: Not Available to Industry
How to cite: pFOSGE_COF2F07 was a gift from Alexander Stark (Addgene plasmid # 71010 ; http://n2t.net/addgene:71010 ; RRID:Addgene_71010)
