[The description below was written by a language model from this plasmid's Addgene catalogue record.]
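Description:
pFOSGE_COF2F07 is a Gateway entry clone built on the commercial pDONR221 donor vector and carrying the Drosophila melanogaster gene pr-set7 (also listed as CG3307) as an insert of about 2.1 kb. It is a bacterial cloning plasmid rather than an expression construct. It is maintained at high copy number in standard E. coli cloning strains and selected with kanamycin. The insert was introduced by Gateway recombination. In the standard workflow, an attB-flanked fragment recombines with the attP sites of the donor vector, displacing the counter-selectable cassette and leaving the insert flanked by attL sites. The record includes no feature table, so these sites and the exact insert boundaries are inferred from the backbone and cloning method rather than documented. M13 forward and reverse primer sites flanking the insert are listed for sequencing.

As an entry clone, the plasmid has no stated promoter, tag or reporter of its own for the insert. Its function is to serve as a sequence-verified source from which the pr-set7 sequence can be moved by LR recombination into any compatible destination vector, which then supplies the promoter, fusion partners and host-specific elements. The record does not state whether the insert retains a stop codon, nor which destination vectors were used. pr-set7 is generally known to encode a SET-domain histone H4 lysine 20 methyltransferase. The associated publication concerns the context-dependent regulatory functions of transcriptional regulators, so the clone appears to be one member of a larger collection of fly transcription factor and cofactor entry clones assembled for systematic functional testing.
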