>Addgene plasmid #71010 | pFOSGE_COF2F07 | depositor partial sequence | sequence record 126952 | insert
ATGATAATGGTGCGAAGACGACAACGGCCCGCCAAGGAAGCCGCATCCTCATCCTCTGGTGGAGCTTCCT
CGGGATCGGGAATTCCTGTTGACCAGGCACTGCCACTGAATGTGGCGGGAAATCTGCTGGAGGATCAGTA
TTTTGCCAGCCCCAAGCGGAAAGACTGCCGTTTGATGAAGGTCACTCAAAATGGCCAACTGCCGGAAGCC
ACAATGATGGCACACAACAAAGACAACAAAGCGGGTCGCACAATAGGAGTTCCCTTGGCCACGCGCTCAC
AAACTCGCACCATTGAGAACTTCTTCAAAGCCAATGCTGCCGCTAAGGATTCCCAAAAGACAATACACAC
AGAGGAGCAGTTGAATCTAGGAAATCAGGAACTGAAACTGGACGATGAGGAGCTAAATGGACAGATAAAA
CTAGATGACGAGGTGCTAAAGCTGGCAGACAAGCAGATAAATGAAAACCTTCCCTTTGCCGACGAAGTAG
ATGCCAAGGCAGAACAAAAGCTTATGGATGAGGAACTGCAGCAGGTGGTGGAGGAACTTCTGTTCGATGG
CAGTTCCAGAGCGTCCTCCAATTCGCCCTTTTATCAGCATGATATGGATGTCATGCAGGAGATCCAGCAG
ACTCCAGAAATTCCACACATCAAAAAGGTCACAGAGCCGCTCGAGGGACTGGGCTCTCTGGCCGACTTCC
AGACACATCGCTCTGCGCTGAGGGACAGCCACAGTTCCACGCACAGCAGCAGCACCGACAACATCTTCCT
GCAGGAGCCGGTACTGACCCTGGACATTGATCGCACGCCCACCAAAGCCTCCAGCATAAAGATCAATCGG
AGCTTCGAACTGGCCGGAGCCGTATTCTCATCACCTCCGTCGGTGCTAAACGCCTGTCTCAATGGACGCT
TCAATCAAATAGTAAGCCTGAATGGACAAAAGGAGGCGCTGGACTTGCCGCACTTCGATTTGGATCAACA
TGACAGTAGTTCTTGCGACAGCGGAGTAGCCTGTGGTCTCACTGCCAATACAGAATCGCCAGCGGGGCAA
CCCCGACGCAGAAAACCAGCCACACCGCATCGCATCCTCTGCCCCTCGCCAATCAAAACGGCTTTGAAGG
TAACTGGAGGGATTTGCAAGGTCGGATCTGCGGATCCATTGTCGCCGCGCAAGTCTCCTCGAAAACTGCC
GACCACAACAGCAGCGGTGGCAGCCTGCAAGTCGCGTCGAAGACTGAACCAGCCAAAGCCACAAGCGCCT
TACCAGCCACAGCTACAGAAACCACCGTCACAACAGCAGCAGCAGCAGGATGATATCGTCGTGGTGCTAG
ACGACGACGATGATGAAGGAGATGACGAGGACGACGTTCGAGCCCTGATCAAGGCTGCCGAGGAGCGTGA
AAACCAGAACAAAGCACCAGCCACAGCGAACAGCAACAAAGCAGGCATGAAAACGATGCTCAAGCCTGCG
CCCGTGAAATCAAAGACCAAAAGCAAGGGGCCAACGAAGGGACAACCGCCGCTGCCCTTGGCTGCCACCA
ACGGCAATCGTGAGATGACGGACTTCTTCCCGGTGCGAAGGAGTGTGCGCAAGACTAAGACGGCCGTCAA
GGAGGAATGGATGCGAGGCTTGGAGCAAGCAGTGCTGGAAGAGCGCTGCGATGGTCTCCAAGTACGCCAC
TTTATGGGCAAGGGAAGAGGCGTAGTCGCCGATCGGCCCTTTAAACGCAACGAATTTGTGGTTGAGTATG
TGGGAGATCTCATATCTATAGGCGAAGCCGCGGAACGGGAGAAACGCTATGCGTTGGACGAGAATGCTGG
GTGCTATATGTACTACTTCAAGCACAAGTCCCAGCAGTACTGCATCGATGCAACCGTTGACACCGGCAAG
CTGGGGCGCCTCATCAATCACTCGCGGGCTGGTAACCTAATGACCAAAGTAGTACTTATCAAACAGCGGC
CGCATCTCGTACTCCTGGCCAAGGACGACATCGAGCCGGGCGAGGAACTGACCTATGACTACGGGGACCG
ATCGAAGGAGTCACTATTGCACCATCCTTGGTTGGCCTTC
