>Addgene plasmid #71010 | pFOSGE_COF2F07 | addgene partial sequence | sequence record 131636 | M13-Rev 5'-CAGGAAACAGCTATGACC-3'
AATGATTTTATTTTGACTGATAGTGACCTGTTCGTTGCAACAAATTGATAAGCAATGCTTTCTTATAATG
CCAACTTTGTACAAGAAAGCTGGGTCGAAGGCCAACCAAGGATGGTGCAATAGTGACTCCTTCGATCGGT
CCCCGTAGTCATAGGTCAGTTCCTCGCCCGGCTCGATGTCGTCCTTGGCCAGGAGTACGAGATGCGGCCG
CTGTTTGATAAGTACTACTTTGGTCATTAGGTTACCAGCCCGCGAGTGATTGATGAGGCGCCCCAGCTTG
CCGGTGTCAACGGTTGCATCGATGCAGTACTGCTGGGACTTGTGCTTGAAGTAGTACATATAGCACCCAG
CATTCTCGTCCAACGCATAGCGTTTCTCCCGTTCCGCGGCTTCGCCTATAGATATGAGATCTCCCACATA
CTCAACCACAAATTCGTTGCGTTTAAAGGGCCGATCGGCGACTACGCCTCTTCCCTTGCCCATAAAGTGG
CGTACTTGGAGACCATCGCAGCGCTCTTCCAGCACTGCTTGCTCCAAGCCTCGCATCCATTCCTCCTTGA
CGGCCGTCTTAGTCTTGCGCACACTCCTTCGCACCGGGAAGAAGTCCGTCATCTCACGATTGCCGTTGGT
GGCAGCCAAGGGCAGCGGCGGTTGTCCCTTCGTTGGCCCCTTGCTTTTGGTCTTTGATTTCACGGGCGCA
GGCTTGAGCATCGTTTTCATGCCTGCTTTGTTGCTGTTCGCTGTGGCTGGTGCTTTGTTCTGGTTT
